>Addgene plasmid #35638 | pLenti6-BMPR1A(Q233D)-V5 | addgene partial sequence | sequence record 46223 | pBABE-3
AATCGAGACCGAGGAGAGGGTTAGGGATAGGCTTACCTTCGAACCGCGGGCCCTCTAGACTCGAGCGGCC
GCCACTGTGCTGGATATCAACCACTTTGTACAAGAAAGCTGGGTCACAGATTTTTACATCTTGGGATTCA
ACCATCTTGGCAAGCGTCTTCTTAATTCTCAATGCTGTGAGTCTGGAGGCTGGATTGTGGGCCCAGCATT
CTGACATTAGCTTCAAAACTGCTCGTAGACATTCATCACTGTTCCACCGATTAGACACAATTGGCCGCAA
ACGTTTGACACACACAACCTCACGCATATCTTCGTATGACGGATCACTCGGTACCATGTTGTAATATGGC
AATTGGTATTCTTCCACGATCCCTCCTGTGATACAACGACGAGCCATCTCCCAAATGATTAGGCCGAAGC
TGTAGATGTCAGCCATGATGTAGGGCTGGAAGTGGTTTTTGTTCAGGCTTTCGTCCAGCACTTCGGGAGC
CATGTAGCGTTTGGTGCCCACCCTGGTATTCAAGGGCACATCAACTTCATTTGTGTCACTGTTGAATTTA
ACAGCAAGGCCCAGGTCAGCAATGCAGCAACTCCCATTTTTCTTGATGAGGATGTTTTTGCTCTTTAGGT
CTCGATGAGCAATTGCGGGCTTTCCTTGGGTGCCATAAATTTCTGTGTGCAGGTGGCACAGACCACAGGC
AGCTGAATAAGCCAATTTAAGCAGGGCTCTGGTGTCCAGTGTAGCACATTTCAGGAAGTCATAGAGAGAT
CCATTTTCATGGTAATCAGTAATCAAATAGAGCTGAGTCCAGGAACCTGTACCTTTAATGTCTGCCGCTA
TGAAACCAAGTATGTTTTCATGGCGCATTAGCACAGTTTGGTAGATTTCTGTTTCTCGAAACCAGCTGGC
TTCTTCAGTGGTAAAGAATACTTTC
