>Addgene plasmid #35638 | pLenti6-BMPR1A(Q233D)-V5 | addgene partial sequence | sequence record 46387 | CMV-F 5'-CGCAAATGGGCGGTAGGCGTG-3'
TTAGTGAACCGTCAGATCGCCTGGAGACGCCATCCACGCTGTTTTGACCTCCATAGAAGACACCGACTCT
AGAGGATCCACTAGTCCAGTGTGGTGGAATTCTGCAGATATCAACAAGTTTGTACAAAAAAGCAGGCTTC
ACCATGCCTCAGCTATACATTTACATCAGATTATTGGGAGCCTATTTGTTCATCATTTCTCGTGTTCAAG
GACAGAATCTGGATAGTATGCTTCATGGCACTGGGATGAAATCAGACTCCGACCAGAAAAAGTCAGAAAA
TGGAGTAACCTTAGCACCAGAGGATACCTTGCCTTTTTTAAAGTGCTATTGCTCAGGGCACTGTCCAGAT
GATGCTATTAATAACACATGCATAACTAATGGACATTGCTTTGCCATCATAGAAGAAGATGACCAGGGAG
AAACCACATTAGCTTCAGGGTGTATGAAATATGAAGGATCTGATTTTCAGTGCAAAGATTCTCCAAAAGC
CCAGCTACGCCGGACAATAGAATGTTGTCGGACCAATTTATGTAACCAGTATTTGCAACCCACACTGCCC
CCTGTTGTCATAGGTCCGTTTTTTGATGGCAGCATTCGATGGCTGGTTTTGCTCATTTCTATGGCTGTCT
GCATAATTGCTATGATCATCTTCTCCAGCTGCTTTTGTTACAAACATTATTGCAAGAGCATCTCAAGCAG
ACGTCGTTACAATCGTGATTTGGAACAGGATGAAGCATTTATTCCAGTTGGAGAATCACTAAAAGACCTT
ATTGACCAGTCACAAAGTTCTGGTAGTGGGTCTGGACTACCTTTATTGGTTCAGCGAACTATTGCCAAAG
ATATTCAGATGGTCCGGCAAGTTGGTAAAGGCCGATATGGAGAAGTATGGATGGGC
