>Addgene plasmid #35638 | pLenti6-BMPR1A(Q233D)-V5 | addgene partial sequence | sequence record 46484 | SV40pro-R 5'-cgggactatggttgctgact-3'
GGGAGCCTGGGGACTTTCCACACCTGGTTGCTGACTAATTGAGATGCATGCTTTGNANACTTCTGCCTGC
TGGGGAGCCTGGGGACTTTCCACACCCTAACTGACACACATTCCACAGAATTAATTCCAAACTCATTACT
AACCGGTACGCGTAGAATCGAGACCGAGGAGAGGGTTAGGGATAGGCTTACCTTCGAACCGCGGGCCCTC
TAGACTCGAGCGGCCGCCACTGTGCTGGATATCAACCACTTTGTACAAGAAAGCTGGGTCACAGATTTTT
ACATCTTGGGATTCAACCATCTTGGCAAGCGTCTTCTTAATTCTCAATGCTGTGAGTCTGGAGGCTGGAT
TGTGGGCCCAGCATTCTGACATTAGCTTCAAAACTGCTCGTAGACATTCATCACTGTTCCACCGATTAGA
CACAATTGGCCGCAAACGTTTGACACACACAACCTCACGCATATCTTCGTATGACGGATCACTCGGTACC
ATGTTGTAATATGGCAATTGGTATTCTTCCACGATCCCTCCTGTGATACAACGACGAGCCATCTCCCAAA
TGATTAGGCCGAAGCTGTAGATGTCAGCCATGATGTAGGGCTGGAAGTGGTTTTTGTTCAGGCTTTCGTC
CAGCACTTCGGGAGCCATGTAGCGTTTGGTGCCCACCCTGGTATTCAAGGGCACATCAACTTCATTTGTG
TCACTGTTGAATTTAACAGCAAGGCCCAGGTCAGCAATGCAGCAACTCCCATTTTTCTTGATGAGGATGT
TTTTGCTCTTTAGGTCTCGATGAGCAATTGCGGG
