>Addgene plasmid #35638 | pLenti6-BMPR1A(Q233D)-V5 | depositor partial sequence | sequence record 71591 | Vector pAW sequence (without insert)
GCGCCCAATACGCAAACCGCCTCTCCCCGCGCGTTGGCCGATTCATTAATGCAGGCAACTCGTGAAAGGT
AGGCGGATCAGCGGCCGCAGCATGCAATTCTATATTCTAAAAACACAAATGATACTTCTAAAAAAAAATC
ATGAATGGCATCAACTCTGAATCAAATCTTTGCAGATGCACCTACTTCTCATTTCCACTGTCACATCATT
TTTCCAGATCTCGCTGCCTGTTATGTGGCCCACAAACCAAGACACGTTTTATGGCCATTAAAGCTGGCTG
ATCGTCGCCAAACACCAAATACATAATGAATATGTACACATTCGAGAAAGAAGCGATCAAAGAAGCGTCT
TCGGGCGGAGTAGGAGAATGCGGAGGAGAAGGAGAACGAGCTGATCTAGTATCTCTCCACAATCCAATGC
CAACTGACCAACTGGCCATATTCGGAGCAATTTGAAGCCAATTTCCATCGCCTGGCGATCGCTCCATTCT
TGGCTATATGTTTTTCACCGTTACCCGGGGCCATTTTCAAAGACTCGTCGGCAAGATAAGATTGTGTCAC
TCGCTGTCTCTCTTCATTTGTCGAAGAATGCTGAGGAATTTCGCGATGACGTCGGCGAGTATTTTGAAGA
ATGAGAATAATTTGTATTTATACGAAAATCAGTTAGTGGAATTTTCTACAAAAACATGTTATCTATAGAT
AATTTTGTTGCAAAATATGTTGACTATGACAAAGATTGTATGTATATACCTTTAATGTATTCTCATTTTC
TTATGTATTTATAATGGCAATGATGATACTGATGATATTTTAAGATGATGCCAGACCAAAAGGCTTGAAT
TTCTGCGTCTTTTGCCGAACGCAGTGCATGTGCAATTGTTGTTTTTTGGAATATTCAATTTTCGGACTGT
CCGCTTTGATTTCAGTTTCTTGGCTTATTCAAAAAGCAAAGTAAAGCCAAAAAAGCGAGATGGCAATACC
AAATGCGGCAAAACGGTAGTGGAAGGAAAGGGGTGCGGGGCAGCGGAAGGAAGGGTGGGGCGGGGCGTGG
CGGGGTCTGTGGCTGGGCGCGACGTCACCGACGTTGGAGCCACTCCTTTGACCATGTGTGCGTGTGTGTA
TTATTCGTGTCTCGCCACTCGCCGGTTGTTTTTTTCTTTTTATGCTGCGCTCTCTCTAGCGCCATCTCGC
TTACGCATGCTCAACGCACCGCATGTTGCCGTTTCCTTTTATGCGTCATTTTGGCTCGAAATAGGCAATT
ATTTAAACAAAGATTAGTCAACGAAAACGCTAAAATAAATAAGTCTACAATATGGTTACTTATTGCCATG
TGTGTGCAGCCAACGATAGCAACAAAAGCAACAACACAGGTGGCTTTCCCTCTTTCACTTTTTGTTTGCA
AGCCGCGTGCGAGCAAGACGGCACGACCGGCAAACGCAATTACGCTGACAAAGAGCAGACGAAGTTTTGG
CGAAAAACATCAAGGCGCCTGATACGAATGCATTTGCAATAACAATTGCGATATTTAATATTGTTTATGA
AGCTGTTTGACTTCAAAACACACAAAAAAAAAAATAAAACAAATTATTTGAAAGAGAATTAGGAATCGGA
CGCTTATCGTTAGGGTAACAACAAGAAATGCTTACTGAGTCACAGCCTCTGGAAAACTGCCGCAAGCCAG
AGAGAGAGAGAAAAAGAGGGAGAGCAGCTTAGACCGCATGTGCTTGTGTGTGAGGCGTCTCTCTCTTCGT
CTCTGTTGCGCAAACGCATAGACTGCACTGAGAAAATCGATTACCTATTTTTTATGAATGAATATTTGCA
CTATTACTATTCAAAACTATTAAGATAGCAATCACATTCAATAGCCAAATACTATACCACCTGAGCGATG
CAACGAAATGATCAATTTGAGCAAAAATGCTGCATATTTAGGACGGCATCATTATAGAAATGCTTCTTGC
TGTGTACTTTTCTCTCGTCTGGCAGCTGTTTCGCCGTTATTGTTAAAACCGGCTTAAGTTAGGTGTGTTT
TCTACGACTAGTGAATGCCCTACTAGAAGATGTGTGTTGCACAAAATGTCCCTGGAATAACCAATTTGAA
GTGCAGATAGCAGTAAACGTAAGCTAATATGAATATTATTTAACTGTAATGTTTTAATATCGCTGGACAT
TACTAATAAACCCACTATAAACACATGTACATATGTATGTTTTGGCATACAATGAGTAGTTGGGGAAAAA
ATGTGTAAAAGCACCGTGACCATCACAGCATAAAGATAACCAGCTGAAGTATCGAATATGAGTAACCCCC
AAATTGAATCACATGCCGCAACTGATAGGACCCATGGAAGTACACTCTTCATGGCGATATACAAGACACA
CACAAGCACGAACACCCAGTTGCGGAGGAAATTCTCCGTAAATGAAAACCCAATCGGCGAACAATTCATA
CCCATATATGGTAAAAGTTTTGAACGCGACTTGAGAGCGGAGAGCATTGCGGCTGATAAGGTTTTAGCGC
TAAGCGGGCTTTATAAAACGGGCTGCGGGACCAGTTTTCATATCACTACCGTTTGAGTTCTTGTGCTGTG
TGGATACTCCTCCCGACACAAAGCCGCTCCATCAGCCAGCAGTCGTCTAATCCAGAGACCCCGGATCCAG
ATATCGAGGCCTGTCTAGAGAAGCTTGTTCGAATCTCGAGTGCGCGCTTCCGGAGGTATACACCTAGGCG
GTACCACTGCAGTGAATTCGGAGCTCTACCGGTATACAAGTTTGTACAAAAAAGCTGAACGAGAAACGTA
AAATGATATAAATATCAATATATTAAATTAGATTTTGCATAAAAAACAGACTACATAATACTGTAAAACA
CAACATATCCAGTCACTATGGCGGCCGCATTAGGCACCCCAGGCTTTACACTTTATGCTTCCGGCTCGTA
TAATGTGTGGATTTTGAGTTAGGATCCGTCGAGATTTTCAGGAGCTAAGGAAGCTAAAATGGAGAAAAAA
ATCACTGGATATACCACCGTTGATATATCCCAATGGCATCGTAAAGAACATTTTGAGGCATTTCAGTCAG
TTGCTCAATGTACCTATAACCAGACCGTTCAGCTGGATATTACGGCCTTTTTAAAGACCGTAAAGAAAAA
TAAGCACAAGTTTTATCCGGCCTTTATTCACATTCTTGCCCGCCTGATGAATGCTCATCCGGAATTCCGT
ATGGCAATGAAAGACGGTGAGCTGGTGATATGGGATAGTGTTCACCCTTGTTACACCGTTTTCCATGAGC
AAACTGAAACGTTTTCATCGCTCTGGAGTGAATACCACGACGATTTCCGGCAGTTTCTACACATATATTC
GCAAGATGTGGCGTGTTACGGTGAAAACCTGGCCTATTTCCCTAAAGGGTTTATTGAGAATATGTTTTTC
GTCTCAGCCAATCCCTGGGTGAGTTTCACCAGTTTTGATTTAAACGTGGCCAATATGGACAACTTCTTCG
CCCCCGTTTTCACCATGGGCAAATATTATACGCAAGGCGACAAGGTGCTGATGCCGCTGGCGATTCAGGT
TCATCATGCCGTTTGTGATGGCTTCCATGTCGGCAGAATGCTTAATGAATTACAACAGTACTGCGATGAG
TGGCAGGCGGGGCGTAATCTAGAGGATCCGGCTTACTAAAAGCCAGATAACAGTATGCGTATTTGCGCGC
TGATTTTTGCGGTATAAGAATATATACTGATATGTATACCCGAAGTATGTCAAAAAGAGGTATGCTATGA
AGCAGCGTATTACAGTGACAGTTGACAGCGACAGCTATCAGTTGCTCAAGGCATATATGATGTCAATATC
TCCGGTCTGGTAAGCACAACCATGCAGAATGAAGCCCGTCGTCTGCGTGCCGAACGCTGGAAAGCGGAAA
ATCAGGAAGGGATGGCTGAGGTCGCCCGGTTTATTGAAATGAACGGCTCTTTTGCTGACGAGAACAGGGG
CTGGTGAAATGCAGTTTAAGGTTTACACCTATAAAAGAGAGAGCCGTTATCGTCTGTTTGTGGATGTACA
GAGTGATATTATTGACACGCCCGGGCGACGGATGGTGATCCCCCTGGCCAGTGCACGTCTGCTGTCAGAT
AAAGTCCCCCGTGAACTTTACCCGGTGGTGCATATCGGGGATGAAAGCTGGCGCATGATGACCACCGATA
TGGCCAGTGTGCCGGTCTCCGTTATCGGGGAAGAAGTGGCTGATCTCAGCCACCGCGAAAATGACATCAA
AAACGCCATTAACCTGATGTTCTGGGGAATATAAATGTCAGGCTCCCTTATACACAGCCAGTCTGCAGGT
CGACCATAGTGACTGGATATGTTGTGTTTTACAGTATTATGTAGTCTGTTTTTTATGCAAAATCTAATTT
AATATATTGATATTTATATCATTTTACGTTTCTCGTTCAGCTTTCTTGTACAAAGTGGTGACGTAAGCTA
GCAGGATCTTTGTGAAGGAACCTTACTTCTGTGGTGTGACATAATTGGACAAACTACCTACAGAGATTTA
AAGCTCTAAGGTAAATATAAAATTTTTAAGTGTATAATGTGTTAAACTACTGATTCTAATTGTTTGTGTA
TTTTAGATTCCAACCTATGGAACTGATGAATGGGAGCAGTGGTGGAATGCCTTTAATGAGGAAAACCTGT
TTTGCTCAGAAGAAATGCCATCTAGTGATGATGAGGCTACTGCTGACTCTCAACATTCTACTCCTCCAAA
AAAGAAGAGAAAGGTAGAAGACCCCAAGGACTTTCCTTCAGAATTGCTAAGTTTTTTGAGTCATGCTGTG
TTTAGTAATAGAACTCTTGCTTGCTTTGCTATTTACACCACAAAGGAAAAAGCTGCACTGCTATACAAGA
AAATTATGGAAAAATATTCTGTAACCTTTATAAGTAGGCATAACAGTTATAATCATAACATACTGTTTTT
TCTTACTCCACACAGGCATAGAGTGTCTGCTATTAATAACTATGCTCAAAAATTGTGTACCTTTAGCTTT
TTAATTTGTAAAGGGGTTAATAAGGAATATTTGATGTATAGTGCCTTGACTAGAGATCATAATCAGCCAT
ACCACATTTGTAGAGGTTTTACTTGCTTTAAAAAACCTCCCACACCTCCCCCTGAACCTGAAACATAAAA
TGAATGCAATTGTTGTTGTTAACTTGTTTATTGCAGCTTATAATGGTTACAAATAAAGCAATAGCATCAC
AAATTTCACAAATAAAGCATTTTTTTCACTGCATTCTAGTTGTGGTTTGTCCAAACTCATCAATGTATCT
TATCATGTCTGGATCCCGTTTAAACTACGCGTAATTCAAACAGGGTTCTGGCGTCGTTCTCGTACTGTTT
TCCCCAGGCCAGTGCTTTAGCGTTATTGAAAAAGGAAGAGTATGAGTATTCAACATTTCCGTGTCGCCCT
TATTCCCTTTTTTGCGGCATTTTGCCTTCCTGTTTTTGCTCACCCAGAAACGCTGGTGAAAGTAAAAGAT
GCTGAAGATCAGTTGGGTGCACGAGTGGGTTACATCGAACTGGATCTCAACAGCGGTAAGATCCTTGAGA
GTTTTCGCCCCGAAGAACGTTTTCCAATGATGAGCACTTTTAAAGTTCTGCTATGTGGCGCGGTATTATC
CCGTATTGACGCCGGGCAAGAGCAACTCGGTCGCCGCATACACTATTCTCAGAATGACTTGGTTGAGTAC
TCACCAGTCACAGAAAAGCATCTTACGGATGGCATGACAGTAAGAGAATTATGCAGTGCTGCCATAACCA
TGAGTGATAACACTGCGGCCAACTTACTTCTGACAACGATCGGAGGACCGAAGGAGCTAACCGCTTTTTT
GCACAACATGGGGGATCATGTAACTCGCCTTGATCGTTGGGAACCGGAGCTGAATGAAGCCATACCAAAC
GACGAGCGTGACACCACGATGCCTGTAGCAATGGCAACAACGTTGCGCAAACTATTAACTGGCGAACTAC
TTACTCTAGCTTCCCGGCAACAATTAATAGACTGGATGGAGGCGGATAAAGTTGCAGGACCACTTCTGCG
CTCGGCCCTTCCGGCTGGCTGGTTTATTGCTGATAAATCTGGAGCCGGTGAGCGTGGGTCTCGCGGTATC
ATTGCAGCACTGGGGCCAGATGGTAAGCCCTCCCGTATCGTAGTTATCTACACGACGGGGAGTCAGGCAA
CTATGGATGAACGAAATAGACAGATCGCTGAGATAGGTGCCTCACTGATTAAGCATTGGTAACTGTCAGA
CCAAGTTTACTCATATATACTTTAGATTGATTTAAAACTTCATTTTTAATTTAAAAGGATCTAGGTGAAG
ATCCTTTTTGATAATCTCATGACCAAAATCCCTTAACGTGAGTTTTCGTTCCACTGAGCGTCAGACCCCG
TAGAAAAGATCAAAGGATCTTCTTGAGATCCTTTTTTTCTGCGCGTAATCTGCTGCTTGCAAACAAAAAA
ACCACCGCTACCAGCGGTGGTTTGTTTGCCGGATCAAGAGCTACCAACTCTTTTTCCGAAGGTAACTGGC
TTCAGCAGAGCGCAGATACCAAATACTGTCCTTCTAGTGTAGCCGTAGTTAGGCCACCACTTCAAGAACT
CTGTAGCACCGCCTACATACCTCGCTCTGCTAATCCTGTTACCAGTGGCTGCTGCCAGTGGCGATAAGTC
GTGTCTTACCGGGTTGGACTCAAGACGATAGTTACCGGATAAGGCGCAGCGGTCGGGCTGAACGGGGGGT
TCGTGCACACAGCCCAGCTTGGAGCGAACGACCTACACCGAACTGAGATACCTACAGCGTGAGCTATGAG
AAAGCGCCACGCTTCCCGAAGGGAGAAAGGCGGACAGGTATCCGGTAAGCGGCAGGGTCGGAACAGGAGA
GCGCACGAGGGAGCTTCCAGGGGGAAACGCCTGGTATCTTTATAGTCCTGTCGGGTTTCGCCACCTCTGA
CTTGAGCGTCGATTTTTGTGATGCTCGTCAGGGGGGCGGAGCCTATGGAAAAACGCCAGCAACGCGGCCT
TTTTACGGTTCCTGGCCTTTTGCTGGCCTTTTGCTCACATGTTCTTTCCTGCGTTATCCCCTGATTCTGT
GGATAACCGTATTACCGCCTTTGAGTGAGCTGATACCGCTCGCCGCAGCCGAACGACCGAGCGCAGCGAG
TCAGTGAGCGAGGAAGCGGAAGA
