[The description below was written by a language model from this plasmid's Addgene catalogue record.]
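Description:
pLenti6-BMPR1A(Q233D)-V5 is a lentiviral mammalian expression plasmid built on the Invitrogen pLenti6 backbone (listed at about 10 kb without insert). It is maintained in bacteria as a high-copy plasmid under ampicillin selection. The recorded growth strain is a recombination-deficient host of the kind usually chosen to keep the repeated lentiviral long terminal repeats stable. In mammalian cells, blasticidin resistance allows selection of transduced or transfected populations. No feature table accompanies the record, so details such as the origin of replication, the LTR configuration, the packaging signal and the promoter driving the blasticidin marker are not stated here.

The payload is the human BMPR1A coding sequence (also known as ALK3), a roughly 1.6 kb insert encoding the type IA bone morphogenetic protein receptor, a transmembrane serine/threonine kinase. It carries a glutamine-to-aspartate substitution at residue 233. This substitution in the type I receptor is generally used as an activating change that makes the kinase signal independently of ligand, although the record itself lists only the mutation. Expression is driven by the CMV promoter, and the protein is fused at its C terminus to a V5 epitope tag for detection by immunoblotting or immunostaining. The insert was introduced by Gateway recombination cloning from an entry clone.

The plasmid would typically be packaged into lentiviral particles to achieve stable, blasticidin-selectable expression of the mutant receptor in mammalian cells. The associated publication concerns TAK1 inhibition and apoptosis in KRAS-dependent colon cancers, which suggests it was used to enforce BMP receptor signalling in that setting.
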