Addgene plasmid #35638: pLenti6-BMPR1A(Q233D)-V5
Depositing lab: Daniel Haber. Depositing organization: Massachusetts General Hospital. Publication: TAK1 Inhibition Promotes Apoptosis in KRAS-Dependent Colon Cancers. Singh A, Sweeney MF, Yu M, Burger A, Greninger P, Benes C, Haber DA, Settleman J. Cell. 2012 Feb 17;148(4):639-50. 10.1016/j.cell.2011.12.033 PubMed 22341439.
Backbone
  Vector backbone: pLenti6
  Backbone manufacturer: Invitrogen
  Backbone size w/o insert (bp): 10000
  Vector type: Mammalian Expression, Lentiviral
  Selectable markers: Blasticidin
Growth in bacteria
  Bacterial resistance: Ampicillin, 100 μg/mL
  Growth temperature: 37°C
  Growth strain: Stbl3
  Copy number: High Copy
Gene/Insert
  Gene/Insert name: BMP Receptor Type1A Q233D (alt name: BMPR1A)
  Species: H. sapiens (human)
  Insert size (bp): 1602
  Mutation: Glutamine 233 to Aspartate
  Entrez Gene: BMPR1A (a.k.a. 10q23del, ACVRLK3, ALK-3, ALK3, BMPR-1A, CD292, SKR5)
  Promoter: CMV
  Tag / fusion protein: V5 (C terminal on insert)
  Cloning method: Gateway Cloning
  Sequencing primers: 5′ attL1; 3′ attL2
Terms and licenses: Academic/Nonprofit Terms; Industry Terms: Not Available to Industry
How to cite: pLenti6-BMPR1A(Q233D)-V5 was a gift from Daniel Haber (Addgene plasmid # 35638 ; http://n2t.net/addgene:35638 ; RRID:Addgene_35638)
